Addgene plasmid #61766: pC-BAR-YR
Purpose: Yeast recombinational cloning compatible Agrobacterium tumefaciens ternary vector containing bar gene (for resistance against glufosinate ammonium) on transfer DNA (TDNA).
Depositing lab: Ken Haynes. Depositing organization: University of Exeter. Publication: Exploitation of sulfonylurea resistance marker and non-homologous end joining mutants for functional analysis in Zymoseptoria tritici. Sidhu YS, Cairns TC, Chaudhari YK, Usher J, Talbot NJ, Studholme DJ, Csukai M, Haynes K. Fungal Genet Biol. 2015 Jun;79:102-9. doi: 10.1016/j.fgb.2015.04.015. PubMed 26092796.
Backbone
  Vector backbone: pCAMBIA-0380
  Backbone manufacturer: CAMBIA
  Backbone size w/o insert (bp): 6812
  Total vector size (bp): 10264
  Modifications to backbone: The hygromycin gene in ternary vector pC-HYG-YR (Addgene plasmid# 61765) was replaced with the bar gene to construct pC-BAR-YR.
  Vector type: Ternary vector for Agrobacterium mediated transformation of fungi
  Selectable markers: URA3, Basta
Growth in bacteria
  Bacterial resistance: Kanamycin, 50 μg/mL
  Growth temperature: 37°C
  Growth strain: DH5alpha
  Copy number: High Copy
Gene/Insert 1
  Gene/Insert name: Bar gene (alt name: biaphalos/BASTA resistance gene)
  Species: Streptomyces hygroscopicus
  Insert size (bp): 552
  Promoter: trpC promoter
  Cloning method: Restriction Enzyme; 5′ cloning site EcoRI (not destroyed); 3′ cloning site HindIII (not destroyed)
  Sequencing primers: 5′ LB-F1 (5'-gtggtgtaaacaaattgacgc-3'); 3′ RB-F1 (5'-ggataaaccttttcacgccc-3')
Gene/Insert 2
  Gene/Insert name: 2 micron origin or replication and URA3 gene for S. cerevisiae
  Species: S. cerevisiae (budding yeast)
  Insert size (bp): 2487
  GenBank ID: KC562906.1
  Cloning method: Restriction Enzyme; 5′ cloning site SacII (not destroyed); 3′ cloning site SacII (not destroyed)
  Sequencing primers: 5′ ccgcggTTAGTTTTGCTGGCCGCATC; 3′ ccgcggCGCTTCCACAAACATTGCTC
Resource information
  A portion of this plasmid was derived from a plasmid made by: Bar gene was cloned from pCAMB-BAR (Kramer et al 2009)
Terms and licenses: Academic/Nonprofit Terms; Industry Terms: Not Available to Industry
Depositor comments: Jason Rudd, (Rothamsted research UK) provided Agrobacterium tumfaciens vector pCAMB-BAR (pCAMBIA-0380 backbone with bar gene under Neurospora crassa trpC promoter) For more information see: Kramer et al.. Fungal Genetics and Biology, 46, 667-681. https://www.ncbi.nlm.nih.gov/pubmed/19520179. Bar gene from pCAMB-BAR was recombined into pC-HYG-YR (Addgene plasmid# 61765) through yeast recombineering to replace hygromycin gene and create pC-BAR-YR. Restriction sites EcoRI and HindIII can be used to linearise the vector inside left (LB) and right (RB) borders of the TDNA. Note that the trpC promoter and bar sequences are present within the EcoRI and HindII cloning sites. See Supplementary Fig. S1. of associated publication for schematic of single step assembly of gene deletion ternary vectors using yeast recombinational cloning.
How to cite: pC-BAR-YR was a gift from Ken Haynes (Addgene plasmid # 61766 ; http://n2t.net/addgene:61766 ; RRID:Addgene_61766)
