[The description below was written by a language model from this plasmid's Addgene catalogue record and pLannotate feature annotations shown in this document.]
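Description:
pC-BAR-YR is a "ternary" shuttle vector built on the pCAMBIA-0380 backbone for Agrobacterium tumefaciens-mediated transformation of fungi. It replicates in three hosts. A high-copy ColE1/pMB1-type origin (with the pBR322 bom region) maintains it in E. coli. The pVS1 oriV, with the RepA replication and StaA stability genes, maintains it in Agrobacterium. A SacII-cloned segment carrying the yeast 2μ origin and URA3 marker, placed in the backbone outside the T-DNA, allows propagation and uracil-prototrophy selection in Saccharomyces cerevisiae. Bacterial selection is by kanamycin through an aphA-3-type KanR gene.

The T-DNA, bounded by nopaline-type left and right border repeats, carries the Streptomyces hygroscopicus bar gene. This encodes phosphinothricin acetyltransferase, which confers resistance to glufosinate ammonium (Basta/bialaphos) in transformed fungi. Bar is driven by a trpC promoter, followed by pUC-type multiple cloning site remnants and a NOS terminator just inside the right border. The depositor comments attribute the promoter to Neurospora crassa, whereas the automated annotation matches it to Aspergillus nidulans trpC. The vector was made by replacing the hygromycin marker of the sister plasmid pC-HYG-YR with bar through yeast recombination.

EcoRI and HindIII linearise the vector between the borders, and overlapping fragments such as gene flanks can then be assembled in a single step by yeast recombinational cloning. The associated work used this approach to build gene deletion constructs for functional analysis in Zymoseptoria tritici. The catalogue lists a total size of 10,264 bp, but the sequenced record is 11,602 nt; the record does not explain this difference.
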