Features (pLannotate 1.2.2; 23 found; start..end, strand, type, name):
     76..94      +  CDS            9xHis (fragment): 9xHis affinity tag
    129..381     +  terminator     NOS terminator: nopaline synthase terminator and poly(A) signal
    403..427     +  misc_feature   RB T-DNA repeat: right border repeat from nopaline C58 T-DNA
    767..1168    +  CDS            Y4CG_SINFN (fragment): Protein inferred from homology: Swiss-Prot protein existence level 3. From Sinorhizobium fredii (strain NBRC 101917 / NGR234).
   1728..2357    +  CDS            pVS1 StaA: stability protein from the Pseudomonas plasmid pVS1 (Heeb et al., 2000)
   2786..3859    +  CDS            pVS1 RepA: replication protein from the Pseudomonas plasmid pVS1 (Heeb et al., 2000)
   3925..4119    +  rep_origin     pVS1 oriV: origin of replication for the Pseudomonas plasmid pVS1 (Heeb et al., 2000)
   4322..4361    +  CDS            rop (fragment): Rop protein, which maintains plasmids at low copy number; rop
   4463..4603    +  misc_feature   bom: basis of mobility region from pBR322
   4789..5377    -  rep_origin     ori: high-copy-number ColE1/pMB1/pBR322/pUC origin of replication
   5485..5554    -  ncRNA          RNA-OUT: Accession: RF00240 - RNA-OUT
   6802..7596    -  CDS            KanR: aminoglycoside phosphotransferase; aphA-3; confers resistance to kanamycin
   7783..8586    -  CDS            URA3: orotidine-5'-phosphate decarboxylase, required for uracil biosynthesis; S. cerevisiae URA3; yeast auxotrophic marker, counterselectable with 5-fluoroorotic acid (5-FOA)
   8587..8802    -  promoter       URA3 promoter: S. cerevisiae URA3
   8808..8831    -  promoter       tet promoter (fragment): E. coli promoter for tetracycline efflux protein gene
   8869..8997    +  CDS            RAF1 (fragment): RAF_YEAST - Experimental evidence at transcript level: Swiss-Prot protein existence level 2. Antagonizes transcriptional repression of recombinase FLP by REP1-REP2. May play a role in plasmid partitioning. From Saccharomyces cerevisiae (strain ATCC 204508 / S288c) (Baker's yeast).
   8990..9247    +  CDS            RAF1 (fragment): RAF_YEAST - Experimental evidence at transcript level: Swiss-Prot protein existence level 2. Antagonizes transcriptional repression of recombinase FLP by REP1-REP2. May play a role in plasmid partitioning. From Saccharomyces cerevisiae (strain ATCC 204508 / S288c) (Baker's yeast).
   9401..10267   -  rep_origin     2μ ori: yeast 2μ plasmid origin of replication
  10512..10536   +  misc_feature   LB T-DNA repeat: left border repeat from nopaline C58 T-DNA
  10639..10657   +  misc_feature   MCS (fragment): pUC18/19 multiple cloning site
  10661..11014   +  promoter       trpC promoter: promoter for Aspergillus nidulans trpC
  11019..11567   +  CDS            bar: PAT_STRHY - Experimental evidence at protein level: Swiss-Prot protein existence level 1. Inactivates phosphinothricin (PPT) by transfer of an acetyl group from acetyl CoA. Can also acetylate demethylphosphinothricin but not PTT or glutamate. This enzyme is an effector of phosphinothricin tripeptide (PTT or bialaphos) resistance. From Streptomyces hygroscopicus. Introduced by genetic manipulation and expressed in glufosinate-tolerant maize by Dekalb Genetics.
  11596..31      +  misc_feature   MCS (fragment) (across the origin): pUC18/19 multiple cloning site
>Addgene plasmid #61766 | pC-BAR-YR | addgene full sequence | sequence record 442755 | Addgene NGS Result
CTCTAGAGTCGACCTGCAGGCATGCAAGCTTTAAGAGGAGTCCACCATGGTAGATCTGACTAGTGTTAAC
GCTAGCCACCACCACCACCACCACGTGTGAATTACAGGTGACCAGCTCGAATTTCCCCGATCGTTCAAAC
ATTTGGCAATAAAGTTTCTTAAGATTGAATCCTGTTGCCGGTCTTGCGATGATTATCATATAATTTCTGT
TGAATTACGTTAAGCATGTAATAATTAACATGTAATGCATGACGTTATTTATGAGATGGGTTTTTATGAT
TAGAGTCCCGCAATTATACATTTAATACGCGATAGAAAACAAAATATAGCGCGCAAACTAGGATAAATTA
TCGCGCGCGGTGTCATCTATGTTACTAGATCGGGAATTAAACTATCAGTGTTTGACAGGATATATTGGCG
GGTAAACCTAAGAGAAAAGAGCGTTTATTAGAATAATCGGATATTTAAAAGGGCGTGAAAAGGTTTATCC
GTTCGTCCATTTGTATGTGCATGCCAACCACAGGGTTCCCCTCGGGATCAAAGTACTTTGATCCAACCCC
TCCGCTGCTATAGTGCAGTCGGCTTCTGACGTTCAGTGCAGCCGTCTTCTGAAAACGACATGTCGCACAA
GTCCTAAGTTACGCGACAGGCTGCCGCCCTGCCCTTTTCCTGGCGTTTTCTTGTCGCGTGTTTTAGTCGC
ATAAAGTAGAATACTTGCGACTAGAACCGGAGACATTACGCCATGAACAAGAGCGCCGCCGCTGGCCTGC
TGGGCTATGCCCGCGTCAGCACCGACGACCAGGACTTGACCAACCAACGGGCCGAACTGCACGCGGCCGG
CTGCACCAAGCTGTTTTCCGAGAAGATCACCGGCACCAGGCGCGACCGCCCGGAGCTGGCCAGGATGCTT
GACCACCTACGCCCTGGCGACGTTGTGACAGTGACCAGGCTAGACCGCCTGGCCCGCAGCACCCGCGACC
TACTGGACATTGCCGAGCGCATCCAGGAGGCCGGCGCGGGCCTGCGTAGCCTGGCAGAGCCGTGGGCCGA
CACCACCACGCCGGCCGGCCGCATGGTGTTGACCGTGTTCGCCGGCATTGCCGAGTTCGAGCGTTCCCTA
ATCATCGACCGCACCCGGAGCGGGCGCGAGGCCGCCAAGGCCCGAGGCGTGAAGTTTGGCCCCCGCCCTA
CCCTCACCCCGGCACAGATCGCGCACGCCCGCGAGCTGATCGACCAGGAAGGCCGCACCGTGAAAGAGGC
GGCTGCACTGCTTGGCGTGCATCGCTCGACCCTGTACCGCGCACTTGAGCGCAGCGAGGAAGTGACGCCC
ACCGAGGCCAGGCGGCGCGGTGCCTTCCGTGAGGACGCATTGACCGAGGCCGACGCCCTGGCGGCCGCCG
AGAATGAACGCCAAGAGGAACAAGCATGAAACCGCACCAGGACGGCCAGGACGAACCGTTTTTCATTACC
GAAGAGATCGAGGCGGAGATGATCGCGGCCGGGTACGTGTTCGAGCCGCCCGCGCACGTCTCAACCGTGC
GGCTGCATGAAATCCTGGCCGGTTTGTCTGATGCCAAGCTGGCGGCCTGGCCGGCCAGCTTGGCCGCTGA
AGAAACCGAGCGCCGCCGTCTAAAAAGGTGATGTGTATTTGAGTAAAACAGCTTGCGTCATGCGGTCGCT
GCGTATATGATGCGATGAGTAAATAAACAAATACGCAAGGGGAACGCATGAAGGTTATCGCTGTACTTAA
CCAGAAAGGCGGGTCAGGCAAGACGACCATCGCAACCCATCTAGCCCGCGCCCTGCAACTCGCCGGGGCC
GATGTTCTGTTAGTCGATTCCGATCCCCAGGGCAGTGCCCGCGATTGGGCGGCCGTGCGGGAAGATCAAC
CGCTAACCGTTGTCGGCATCGACCGCCCGACGATTGACCGCGACGTGAAGGCCATCGGCCGGCGCGACTT
CGTAGTGATCGACGGAGCGCCCCAGGCGGCGGACTTGGCTGTGTCCGCGATCAAGGCAGCCGACTTCGTG
CTGATTCCGGTGCAGCCAAGCCCTTACGACATATGGGCCACCGCCGACCTGGTGGAGCTGGTTAAGCAGC
GCATTGAGGTCACGGATGGAAGGCTACAAGCGGCCTTTGTCGTGTCGCGGGCGATCAAAGGCACGCGCAT
CGGCGGTGAGGTTGCCGAGGCGCTGGCCGGGTACGAGCTGCCCATTCTTGAGTCCCGTATCACGCAGCGC
GTGAGCTACCCAGGCACTGCCGCCGCCGGCACAACCGTTCTTGAATCAGAACCCGAGGGCGACGCTGCCC
GCGAGGTCCAGGCGCTGGCCGCTGAAATTAAATCAAAACTCATTTGAGTTAATGAGGTAAAGAGAAAATG
AGCAAAAGCACAAACACGCTAAGTGCCGGCCGTCCGAGCGCACGCAGCAGCAAGGCTGCAACGTTGGCCA
GCCTGGCAGACACGCCAGCCATGAAGCGGGTCAACTTTCAGTTGCCGGCGGAGGATCACACCAAGCTGAA
GATGTACGCGGTACGCCAAGGCAAGACCATTACCGAGCTGCTATCTGAATACATCGCGCAGCTACCAGAG
TAAATGAGCAAATGAATAAATGAGTAGATGAATTTTAGCGGCTAAAGGAGGCGGCATGGAAAATCAAGAA
CAACCAGGCACCGACGCCGTGGAATGCCCCATGTGTGGAGGAACGGGCGGTTGGCCAGGCGTAAGCGGCT
GGGTTGCCTGCCGGCCCTGCAATGGCACTGGAACCCCCAAGCCCGAGGAATCGGCGTGAGCGGTCGCAAA
CCATCCGGCCCGGTACAAATCGGCGCGGCGCTGGGTGATGACCTGGTGGAGAAGTTGAAGGCCGCGCAGG
CCGCCCAGCGGCAACGCATCGAGGCAGAAGCACGCCCCGGTGAATCGTGGCAAGCGGCCGCTGATCGAAT
CCGCAAAGAATCCCGGCAACCGCCGGCAGCCGGTGCGCCGTCGATTAGGAAGCCGCCCAAGGGCGACGAG
CAACCAGATTTTTTCGTTCCGATGCTCTATGACGTGGGCACCCGCGATAGTCGCAGCATCATGGACGTGG
CCGTTTTCCGTCTGTCGAAGCGTGACCGACGAGCTGGCGAGGTGATCCGCTACGAGCTTCCAGACGGGCA
CGTAGAGGTTTCCGCAGGGCCGGCCGGCATGGCCAGTGTGTGGGATTACGACCTGGTACTGATGGCGGTT
TCCCATCTAACCGAATCCATGAACCGATACCGGGAAGGGAAGGGAGACAAGCCCGGCCGCGTGTTCCGTC
CACACGTTGCGGACGTACTCAAGTTCTGCCGGCGAGCCGATGGCGGAAAGCAGAAAGACGACCTGGTAGA
AACCTGCATTCGGTTAAACACCACGCACGTTGCCATGCAGCGTACGAAGAAGGCCAAGAACGGCCGCCTG
GTGACGGTATCCGAGGGTGAAGCCTTGATTAGCCGCTACAAGATCGTAAAGAGCGAAACCGGGCGGCCGG
AGTACATCGAGATCGAGCTAGCTGATTGGATGTACCGCGAGATCACAGAAGGCAAGAACCCGGACGTGCT
GACGGTTCACCCCGATTACTTTTTGATCGATCCCGGCATCGGCCGTTTTCTCTACCGCCTGGCACGCCGC
GCCGCAGGCAAGGCAGAAGCCAGATGGTTGTTCAAGACGATCTACGAACGCAGTGGCAGCGCCGGAGAGT
TCAAGAAGTTCTGTTTCACCGTGCGCAAGCTGATCGGGTCAAATGACCTGCCGGAGTACGATTTGAAGGA
GGAGGCGGGGCAGGCTGGCCCGATCCTAGTCATGCGCTACCGCAACCTGATCGAGGGCGAAGCATCCGCC
GGTTCCTAATGTACGGAGCAGATGCTAGGGCAAATTGCCCTAGCAGGGGAAAAAGGTCGAAAAGGTCTCT
TTCCTGTGGATAGCACGTACATTGGGAACCCAAAGCCGTACATTGGGAACCGGAACCCGTACATTGGGAA
CCCAAAGCCGTACATTGGGAACCGGTCACACATGTAAGTGACTGATATAAAAGAGAAAAAAGGCGATTTT
TCCGCCTAAAACTCTTTAAAACTTATTAAAACTCTTAAAACCCGCCTGGCCTGTGCATAACTGTCTGGCC
AGCGCACAGCCGAAGAGCTGCAAAAAGCGCCTACCCTTCGGTCGCTGCGCTCCCTACGCCCCGCCGCTTC
GCGTCGGCCTATCGCGGCCGCTGGCCGCTCAAAAATGGCTGGCCTACGGCCAGGCAATCTACCAGGGCGC
GGACAAGCCGCGCCGTCGCCACTCGACCGCCGGCGCCCACATCAAGGCACCCTGCCTCGCGCGTTTCGGT
GATGACGGTGAAAACCTCTGACACATGCAGCTCCCGGAGACGGTCACAGCTTGTCTGTAAGCGGATGCCG
GGAGCAGACAAGCCCGTCAGGGCGCGTCAGCGGGTGTTGGCGGGTGTCGGGGCGCAGCCATGACCCAGTC
ACGTAGCGATAGCGGAGTGTATACTGGCTTAACTATGCGGCATCAGAGCAGATTGTACTGAGAGTGCACC
ATATGCGGTGTGAAATACCGCACAGATGCGTAAGGAGAAAATACCGCATCAGGCGCTCTTCCGCTTCCTC
GCTCACTGACTCGCTGCGCTCGGTCGTTCGGCTGCGGCGAGCGGTATCAGCTCACTCAAAGGCGGTAATA
CGGTTATCCACAGAATCAGGGGATAACGCAGGAAAGAACATGTGAGCAAAAGGCCAGCAAAAGGCCAGGA
ACCGTAAAAAGGCCGCGTTGCTGGCGTTTTTCCATAGGCTCCGCCCCCCTGACGAGCATCACAAAAATCG
ACGCTCAAGTCAGAGGTGGCGAAACCCGACAGGACTATAAAGATACCAGGCGTTTCCCCCTGGAAGCTCC
CTCGTGCGCTCTCCTGTTCCGACCCTGCCGCTTACCGGATACCTGTCCGCCTTTCTCCCTTCGGGAAGCG
TGGCGCTTTCTCATAGCTCACGCTGTAGGTATCTCAGTTCGGTGTAGGTCGTTCGCTCCAAGCTGGGCTG
TGTGCACGAACCCCCCGTTCAGCCCGACCGCTGCGCCTTATCCGGTAACTATCGTCTTGAGTCCAACCCG
GTAAGACACGACTTATCGCCACTGGCAGCAGCCACTGGTAACAGGATTAGCAGAGCGAGGTATGTAGGCG
GTGCTACAGAGTTCTTGAAGTGGTGGCCTAACTACGGCTACACTAGAAGGACAGTATTTGGTATCTGCGC
TCTGCTGAAGCCAGTTACCTTCGGAAAAAGAGTTGGTAGCTCTTGATCCGGCAAACAAACCACCGCTGGT
AGCGGTGGTTTTTTTGTTTGCAAGCAGCAGATTACGCGCAGAAAAAAAGGATCTCAAGAAGATCCTTTGA
TCTTTTCTACGGGGTCTGACGCTCAGTGGAACGAAAACTCACGTTAAGGGCTGATGAATCCCCTAATGAT
TTTGGTAAAAATCATTAAGTTAAGGTGGATACACATCTTGTCATATGATCAAATGGTTTCGCGAAAAATC
AATAATCAGACAACAAGATGTGCGAACTCGATATTTTACACGACTCTCTTTACCAATTCTGCCCCGAATT
ACACTTAAAACGACTCAACAGCTTAACGTTGGCTTGCCACGCCTTACTTGACTGTAAAACTCTCACTCTT
ACCGAACTTGGCCGTAACCTGCCAACCAAAGCGAGAACAAAACATAACATCAAACGAATCGACCGATTGT
TAGGTAATCGTCACCTCCACAAAGAGCGACTCGCTGTATACCGTTGGCATGCTAGCTTTATCTGTTCGGG
CAATACGATGCCCATTGTACTTGTTGACTGGTCTGATATTCGTGAGCAAAAACGACTTATGGTATTGCGA
GCTTCAGTCGCACTACACGGTCGTTCTGTTACTCTTTATGAGAAAGCGTTCCCGCTTTCAGAGCAATGTT
CAAAGAAAGCTCATGACCAATTTCTAGCCGACCTTGCGAGCATTCTACCGAGTAACACCACACCGCTCAT
TGTCAGTGATGCTGGCTTTAAAGTGCCATGGTATAAATCCGTTGAGAAGCTGGGTTGGTACTGGTTAAGT
CGAGTAAGAGGAAAAGTACAATATGCAGACCTAGGAGCGGAAAACTGGAAACCTATCAGCAACTTACATG
ATATGTCATCTAGTCACTCAAAGACTTTAGGCTATAAGAGGCTGACTAAAAGCAATCCAATCTCATGCCA
AATTCTATTGTATAAATCTCGCTCTAAAGGCCGAAAAAATCAGCGCTCGACACGGACTCATTGTCACCAC
CCGTCACCTAAAATCTACTCAGCGTCGGCAAAGGAGCCATGGGTTCTAGCAACTAACTTACCTGTTGAAA
TTCGAACACCCAAACAACTTGTTAATATCTATTCGAAGCGAATGCAGATTGAAGAAACCTTCCGAGACTT
GAAAAGTCCTGCCTACGGACTAGGCCTACGCCATAGCCGAACGAGCAGCTCAGAGCGTTTTGATATCATG
CTGCTAATCGCCCTGATGCTTCAACTAACATGTTGGCTTGCGGGCGTTCATGCTCAGAAACAAGGTTGGG
ACAAGCACTTCCAGGCTAACACAGTCAGAAATCGAAACGTACTCTCAACAGTTCGCTTAGGCATGGAAGT
TTTGCGGCATTCTGGCTACACAATAACAAGGGAAGACTTACTCGTGGCTGCAACCCTACTAGCTCAAAAT
TTATTCACACATGGTTACGCTTTGGGGAAATTATGAGGGGATCTCTCAGCGTTAAGGGATTTTGGTCATG
CATTCTAGGTACTAAAACAATTCATCCAGTAAAATATAATATTTTATTTTCTCCCAATCAGGCTTGATCC
CCAGTAAGTCAAAAAATAGCTCGACATACTGTTCTTCCCCGATATCCTCCCTGATCGACCGGACGCAGAA
GGCAATGTCATACCACTTGTCCGCCCTGCCGCTTCTCCCAAGATCAATAAAGCCACTTACTTTGCCATCT
TTCACAAAGATGTTGCTGTCTCCCAGGTCGCCGTGGGAAAAGACAAGTTCCTCTTCGGGCTTTTCCGTCT
TTAAAAAATCATACAGCTCGCGCGGATCTTTAAATGGAGTGTCTTCTTCCCAGTTTTCGCAATCCACATC
GGCCAGATCGTTATTCAGTAAGTAATCCAATTCGGCTAAGCGGCTGTCTAAGCTATTCGTATAGGGACAA
TCCGATATGTCGATGGAGTGAAAGAGCCTGATGCACTCCGCATACAGCTCGATAATCTTTTCAGGGCTTT
GTTCATCTTCATACTCTTCCGAGCAAAGGACGCCATCGGCCTCACTCATGAGCAGATTGCTCCAGCCATC
ATGCCGTTCAAAGTGCAGGACCTTTGGAACAGGCAGCTTTCCTTCCAGCCATAGCATCATGTCCTTTTCC
CGTTCCACATCATAGGTGGTCCCTTTATACCGGCTGTCCGTCATTTTTAAATATAGGTTTTCATTTTCTC
CCACCAGCTTATATACCTTAGCAGGAGACATTCCTTCCGTATCTTTTACGCAGCGGTATTTTTCGATCAG
TTTTTTCAATTCCGGTGATATTCTCATTTTAGCCATTTATTATTTCCTTCCTCTTTTCTACAGTATTTAA
AGATACCCCAAGAAGCTAATTATAACAAGACGAACTCCAATTCACTGTTCCTTGCATTCTAAAACCTTAA
ATACCAGAAAACAGCTTTTTCAAAGTTGTTTTCAAAGTTGGCGTATAACATAGTATCGACGGAGCCGATT
TTGAAACCGCGGTTAGTTTTGCTGGCCGCATCTTCTCAAATATGCTTCCCAGCCTGCTTTTCTGTAACGT
TCACCCTCTACCTTAGCATCCCTTCCCTTTGCAAATAGTCCTCTTCCAACAATAATAATGTCAGATCCTG
TAGAGACCACATCATCCACGGTTCTATACTGTTGACCCAATGCGTCTCCCTTGTCATCTAAACCCACACC
GGGTGTCATAATCAACCAATCGTAACCTTCATCTCTTCCACCCATGTCTCTTTGAGCAATAAAGCCGATA
ACAAAATCTTTGTCGCTCTTCGCAATGTCAACAGTACCCTTAGTATATTCTCCAGTAGATAGGGAGCCCT
TGCATGACAATTCTGCTAACATCAAAAGGCCTCTAGGTTCCTTTGTTACTTCTTCTGCCGCCTGCTTCAA
ACCGCTAACAATACCTGGGCCCACCACACCGTGTGCATTCGTAATGTCTGCCCATTCTGCTATTCTGTAT
ACACCCGCAGAGTACTGCAATTTGACTGTATTACCAATGTCAGCAAATTTTCTGTCTTCGAAGAGTAAAA
AATTGTACTTGGCGGATAATGCCTTTAGCGGCTTAACTGTGCCCTCCATGGAAAAATCAGTCAAGATATC
CACATGTGTTTTTAGTAAACAAATTTTGGGACCTAATGCTTCAACTAACTCCAGTAATTCCTTGGTGGTA
CGAACATCCAATGAAGCACACAAGTTTGTTTGCTTTTCGTGCATGATATTAAATAGCTTGGCAGCAACAG
GACTAGGATGAGTAGCAGCACGTTCCTTATATGTAGCTTTCGACATGATTTATCTTCGTTTCCTGCAGGT
TTTTGTTCTGTGCAGTTGGGTTAAGAATACTGGGCAATTTCATGTTTCTTCAACACTACATATGCGTATA
TATACCAATCTAAGTCTGTGCTCCTTCCTTCGTTCTTCCTTCTGTTCGGAGATTACCGAATCAAAAAAAT
TTCAAGGAAACCGAAATCAAAAAAAAGAATAAAAAAAAAATGATGAATTGAAAAGCTAGCTTATCGATGA
TAAGCTGTCAAACATGAGAATTAATTCCACGGACTATAGACTATACCTAGTATACTCCGTCTACTGTACG
ATACACTTCCGCTCAGGTCCTTGTCCTTTAACGAGGCCTTACCACTCTTTTGTTACTCTATTGATCCAGC
TCAGCAAAGGCAGTGTGATCTAAGATTCTATTCGCGATGTAGTAAAACTAGCTAGACCGAGAAAGAGACT
AGAAATGCAAAAGGCACTTCTACAATGGCTGCCATCATTATTATCCGATGTGACGCTGCAGCTTCTCAAT
GATATTCGAATACGCTTTGAGGAGATACAGCCTAATATCCGACAAACTGTTTTACAGATTTACGATCGTA
CTTGTTACCCATCATTGAATTTTGAACATCCGAACCTGGGAGTTTTCCCTGAAACAGATAGTATATTTGA
ACCTGTATAATAATATATAGTCTAGCGCTTTACGGAAGACAATGTATGTATTTCGGTTCCTGGAGAAACT
ATTGCATCTATTGCATAGGTAATCTTGCACGTCGCATCCCCGGTTCATTTTCTGCGTTTCCATCTTGCAC
TTCAATAGCATATCTTTGTTAACGAAGCATCTGTGCTTCATTTTGTAGAACAAAAATGCAACGCGAGAGC
GCTAATTTTTCAAACAAAGAATCTGAGCTGCATTTTTACAGAACAGAAATGCAACGCGAAAGCGCTATTT
TACCAACGAAGAATCTGTGCTTCATTTTTGTAAAACAAAAATGCAACGCGAGAGCGCTAATTTTTCAAAC
AAAGAATCTGAGCTGCATTTTTACAGAACAGAAATGCAACGCGAGAGCGCTATTTTACCAACAAAGAATC
TATACTTCTTTTTTGTTCTACAAAAATGCATCCCGAGAGCGCTATTTTTCTAACAAAGCATCTTAGATTA
CTTTTTTTCTCCTTTGTGCGCTCTATAATGCAGTCTCTTGATAACTTTTTGCACTGTAGGTCCGTTAAGG
TTAGAAGAAGGCTACTTTGGTGTCTATTTTCTCTTCCATAAAAAAAGCCTGACTCCACTTCCCGCGTTTA
CTGATTACTAGCGAAGCTGCGGGTGCATTTTTTCAAGATAAAGGCATCCCCGATTATATTCTATACCGAT
GTGGATTGCGCATACTTTGTGAACAGAAAGTGATAGCGTTGATGATTCTTCATTGGTCAGAAAATTATGA
ACGGTTTCTTCTATTTTGTCTCTATATACTACGTATAGGAAATGTTTACATTTTCGTATTGTTTTCGATT
CACTCTATGAATAGTTCTTACTACAATTTTTTTGTCTAAAGAGTAATACTAGAGATAAACATAAAAAATG
TAGAGGTCGAGTTTAGATGCAAGTTCAAGGAGCGAAAGGTGGATGGGTAGGTTATATAGGGATATAGCAC
AGAGATATATAGCAAAGAGATACTTTTGAGCAATGTTTGTGGAAGCGCCGCGGTGATCACAGGCAGCAAC
GCTCTGTCATCGTTACAATCAACATGCTACCCTCCGCGAGATCATCCGTGTTTCAAACCCGGCAGCTTAG
TTGCCGTTCTTCCGAATAGCATCGGTAACATGAGCAAAGTCTGCCGCCTTACAACGGCTCTCCCGCTGAC
GCCGTCCCGGACTGATGGGCTGCCTGTATCGAGTGGTGATTTTGTGCCGAGCTGCCGGTCGGGGAGCTGT
TGGCTGGCTGGTGGCAGGATATATTGTGGTGTAAACAAATTGACGCTTAGACAACTTAATAACACATTGC
GGACGTTTTTAATGTACTGAATTAACGCCGAATTAATTCCTAGGCCACCATGTTGGGCCCGGCGCGCCGA
ATTCGAGCTCGGTACCCAACTGATATTGAAGGAGCATTTTTTGGGCTTGGCTGGAGCTAGTGGAGGTCAA
CAATGAATGCCTATTTTGGTTTAGTCGTCCAGGCGGTGAGCACAAAATTTGTGTCGTTTGACAAGATGGT
TCATTTAGGCAACTGGTCAGATCAGCCCCACTTGTAGCAGTAGCGGCGGCGCTCGAAGTGTGACTCTTAT
TAGCAGACAGGAACGAGGACATTATTATCATCTGCTGCTTGGTGCACGATAACTTGGTGCGTTTGTCAAG
CAAGGTAAGTGGACGACCCGGTCATACCTTCTTAAGTTCGCCCTTCCTCCCTTTATTTCAGATTCAATCT
GACTTACCTATTCTACCCAAGCATCCAAATGAGCCCAGAACGACGCCCGGCCGACATCCGCCGTGCCACC
GAGGCGGACATGCCGGCGGTCTGCACCATCGTCAACCACTACATCGAGACAAGCACGGTCAACTTCCGTA
CCGAGCCGCAGGAACCGCAGGAGTGGACGGACGACCTCGTCCGTCTGCGGGAGCGCTATCCCTGGCTCGT
CGCCGAGGTGGACGGCGAGGTCGCCGGCATCGCCTACGCGGGTCCCTGGAAGGCACGCAACGCCTACGAC
TGGACGGCCGAATCGACCGTGTACGTCTCCCCCCGCCACCAGCGGACGGGACTGGGCTCCACGCTCTACA
CCCACCTGCTGAAGTCCCTGGAGGCACAGGGCTTCAAGAGCGTGGTCGCTGTCATCGGGCTGCCCAACGA
CCCGAGCGTGCGCATGCACGAGGCGCTCGGATATGCCCCCCGCGGCATGCTGCGGGCGGCCGGCTTCAAG
CACGGGAACTGGCATGACGTGGGTTTCTGGCAGCTGGACTTCAGCCTGCCGGTTCCGCCCCGTCCGGTCC
TGCCCGTCACCGAGATTTAGAGTAGATGCCGACCGGGAACCAGTTGGGGATC
