>Addgene plasmid #61766 | pC-BAR-YR | addgene partial sequence | sequence record 111107 | LB-F1 5'-gtggtgtaaacaaattgacgc-3'
ACATTGCGGACGTTTTTAATGTACTGAATTAACGCCGAATTAATTCCTAGGCCACCATGTTGGGCCCGGC
GCGCCGAATTCGAGCTCGGTACCCAACTGATATTGAAGGAGCATTTTTTGGGCTTGGCTGGAGCTAGTGG
AGGTCAACAATGAATGCCTATTTTGGTTTAGTCGTCCAGGCGGTGAGCACAAAATTTGTGTCGTTTGACA
AGATGGTTCATTTAGGCAACTGGTCAGATCAGCCCCACTTGTAGCAGTAGCGGCGGCGCTCGAAGTGTGA
CTCTTATTAGCAGACAGGAACGAGGACATTATTATCATCTGCTGCTTGGTGCACGATAACTTGGTGCGTT
TGTCAAGCAAGGTAAGTGGACGACCCGGTCATACCTTCTTAAGTTCGCCCTTCCTCCCTTTATTTCAGAT
TCAATCTGACTTACCTATTCTACCCAAGCATCCAAATGAGCCCAGAACGACGCCCGGCCGACATCCGCCG
TGCCACCGAGGCGGACATGCCGGCGGTCTGCACCATCGTCAACCACTACATCGAGACAAGCACGGTCAAC
TTCCGTACCGAGCCGCAGGAACCGCAGGAGTGGACGGACGACCTCGTCCGTCTGCGGGAGCGCTATCCCT
GGCTCGTCGCCGAGGTGGACGGCGAGGTCGCCGGCATCGCCTACGCGGGTCCCTGGAAGGCACGCAACGC
CTACGACTGGACGGCCGAATCGACCGTGTACGTCTCCCCCCGCCACCAGCGGACGGGACTGGGCTCCACG
CTCTACACCCACCTGCTGAAGTCCCTGGAGGCACAGGGCTTCAAGAGCGTGGTCGCTGTCATCGGGCTGC
CCAACGACCCGAGCGTGCGCATGCACGAGGCGCTCGGATATGCCCCCCGCGGCATGCTGCGGGCGGCCGG
CTTCAAGCACGGGAACTGGCATGACGTGGGTTTCTGGCACTGATAATTA
