>Addgene plasmid #61766 | pC-BAR-YR | addgene partial sequence | sequence record 111115 | NOSterm-R 5'-attgccaaatgtttgaacga-3'
TGTATTACACGTGGTGGTGGTGGTGGTGGCTAGCGTTAACACTAGTCAGATCTACCATGGTGGACTCCTC
TTAAAGCTTGCATGCCTGCAGGTCGACTCTAGAGGATCCCCAACTGGTTCCCGGTCGGCATCTACTCTAA
ATCTCGGTGACGGGCAGGACCGGACGGGGCGGAACCGGCAGGCTGAAGTCCAGCTGCCAGAAACCCACGT
CATGCCAGTTCCCGTGCTTGAAGCCGGCCGCCCGCAGCATGCCGCGGGGGGCATATCCGAGCGCCTCGTG
CATGCGCACGCTCGGGTCGTTGGGCAGCCCGATGACAGCGACCACGCTCTTGAAGCCCTGTGCCTCCAGG
GACTTCAGCAGGTGGGTGTAGAGCGTGGAGCCCAGTCCCGTCCGCTGGTGGCGGGGGGAGACGTACACGG
TCGATTCGGCCGTCCAGTCGTAGGCGTTGCGTGCCTTCCAGGGACCCGCGTAGGCGATGCCGGCGACCTC
GCCGTCCACCTCGGCGACGAGCCAGGGATAGCGCTCCCGCAGACGGACGAGGTCGTCCGTCCACTCCTGC
GGTTCCTGCGGCTCGGTACGGAAGTTGACCGTGCTTGTCTCGATGTAGTGGTTGACGATGGTGCAGACCG
CCGGCATGTCCGCCTCGGTGGCACGGCGGATGTCGGCCGGGCGTCGTTCTGGGCTCATTTGGATGCTTGG
GTAGAATAGGTAAGTCAGATTGAATCTGAAATAAAGGGAGGAAGGGCGAACTTAAGAAGGTATGACCGGG
TCGTCCACTTACCTTGCTTGACAAACGCACCAAGTTATCGTGCACCAAGCAGCAGATGATAATAATGTCC
TCGTTCCTGTCTGCTAATAA
